>Addgene plasmid #19349 | pFA6a-hphMX6-P41nmt1-3FLAG | depositor full sequence | sequence record 9004 | Author sequence
TCTATAGTGTCACCTAAATCGTATGTGTATGATACATAAGGTTATGTATTAATTGTAGCCGCGTTCTAAC
GACAATATGTCCATATGGTGCACTCTCAGTACAATCTGCTCTGATGCCGCATAGTTAAGCCAGCCCCGAC
ACCCGCCAACACCCGCTGACGCGCCCTGACGGGCTTGTCTGCTCCCGGCATCCGCTTACAGACAAGCTGT
GACCGTCTCCGGGAGCTGCATGTGTCAGAGGTTTTCACCGTCATCACCGAAACGCGCGAGACGAAAGGGC
CTCGTGATACGCCTATTTTTATAGGTTAATGTCATGATAATAATGGTTTCTTAGACGTCAGGTGGCACTT
TTCGGGGAAATGTGCGCGGAACCCCTATTTGTTTATTTTTCTAAATACATTCAAATATGTATCCGCTCAT
GAGACAATAACCCTGATAAATGCTTCAATAATATTGAAAAAGGAAGAGTATGAGTATTCAACATTTCCGT
GTCGCCCTTATTCCCTTTTTTGCGGCATTTTGCCTTCCTGTTTTTGCTCACCCAGAAACGCTGGTGAAAG
TAAAAGATGCTGAAGATCAGTTGGGTGCACGAGTGGGTTACATCGAACTGGATCTCAACAGCGGTAAGAT
CCTTGAGAGTTTTCGCCCCGAAGAACGTTTTCCAATGATGAGCACTTTTAAAGTTCTGCTATGTGGCGCG
GTATTATCCCGTATTGACGCCGGGCAAGAGCAACTCGGTCGCCGCATACACTATTCTCAGAATGACTTGG
TTGAGTACTCACCAGTCACAGAAAAGCATCTTACGGATGGCATGACAGTAAGAGAATTATGCAGTGCTGC
CATAACCATGAGTGATAACACTGCGGCCAACTTACTTCTGACAACGATCGGAGGACCGAAGGAGCTAACC
GCTTTTTTGCACAACATGGGGGATCATGTAACTCGCCTTGATCGTTGGGAACCGGAGCTGAATGAAGCCA
TACCAAACGACGAGCGTGACACCACGATGCCTGTAGCAATGGCAACAACGTTGCGCAAACTATTAACTGG
CGAACTACTTACTCTAGCTTCCCGGCAACAATTAATAGACTGGATGGAGGCGGATAAAGTTGCAGGACCA
CTTCTGCGCTCGGCCCTTCCGGCTGGCTGGTTTATTGCTGATAAATCTGGAGCCGGTGAGCGTGGGTCTC
GCGGTATCATTGCAGCACTGGGGCCAGATGGTAAGCCCTCCCGTATCGTAGTTATCTACACGACGGGGAG
TCAGGCAACTATGGATGAACGAAATAGACAGATCGCTGAGATAGGTGCCTCACTGATTAAGCATTGGTAA
CTGTCAGACCAAGTTTACTCATATATACTTTAGATTGATTTAAAACTTCATTTTTAATTTAAAAGGATCT
AGGTGAAGATCCTTTTTGATAATCTCATGACCAAAATCCCTTAACGTGAGTTTTCGTTCCACTGAGCGTC
AGACCCCGTAGAAAAGATCAAAGGATCTTCTTGAGATCCTTTTTTTCTGCGCGTAATCTGCTGCTTGCAA
ACAAAAAAACCACCGCTACCAGCGGTGGTTTGTTTGCCGGATCAAGAGCTACCAACTCTTTTTCCGAAGG
TAACTGGCTTCAGCAGAGCGCAGATACCAAATACTGTCCTTCTAGTGTAGCCGTAGTTAGGCCACCACTT
CAAGAACTCTGTAGCACCGCCTACATACCTCGCTCTGCTAATCCTGTTACCAGTGGCTGCTGCCAGTGGC
GATAAGTCGTGTCTTACCGGGTTGGACTCAAGACGATAGTTACCGGATAAGGCGCAGCGGTCGGGCTGAA
CGGGGGGTTCGTGCACACAGCCCAGCTTGGAGCGAACGACCTACACCGAACTGAGATACCTACAGCGTGA
GCATTGAGAAAGCGCCACGCTTCCCGAAGGGAGAAAGGCGGACAGGTATCCGGTAAGCGGCAGGGTCGGA
ACAGGAGAGCGCACGAGGGAGCTTCCAGGGGGAAACGCCTGGTATCTTTATAGTCCTGTCGGGTTTCGCC
ACCTCTGACTTGAGCGTCGATTTTTGTGATGCTCGTCAGGGGGGCGGAGCCTATGGAAAAACGCCAGCAA
CGCGGCCTTTTTACGGTTCCTGGCCTTTTGCTGGCCTTTTGCTCACATGTTCTTTCCTGCGTTATCCCCT
GATTCTGTGGATAACCGTATTACCGCCTTTGAGTGAGCTGATACCGCTCGCCGCAGCCGAACGACCGAGC
GCAGCGAGTCAGTGAGCGAGGAAGCGGAAGAGCGCCCAATACGCAAACCGCCTCTCCCCGCGCGTTGGCC
GATTCATTAATGCAGGTTAACCTGGCTTATCGAAATTAATACGACTCACTATAGGGAGACCGGCAGATCC
GCGGCCGCATAGGCCACTAGTGGATCTGATATCATCGATGAATTCGAGCTCGTTTAAACTGGATGGCGGC
GTTAGTATCGAATCGACAGCAGTATAGCGACCAGCATTCACATACGATTGACGCATGATATTACTTTCTG
CGCACTTAACTTCGCATCTGGGCAGATGATGTCGAGGCGAAAAAAAATATAAATCACGCTAACATTTGAT
TAAAATAGAACAACTACAATATAAAAAAACTATACAAATGACAAGTTCTTGAAAACAAGAATCTTTTTAT
TGTCAGTACTGATTATTCCTTTGCCCTCGGACGAGTGCTGGGGCGTCGGTTTCCACTATCGGCGAGTACT
TCTACACAGCCATCGGTCCAGACGGCCGCGCTTCTGCGGGCGATTTGTGTACGCCCGACAGTCCCGGCTC
CGGATCGGACGATTGCGTCGCATCGACCCTGCGCCCAAGCTGCATCATCGAAATTGCCGTCAACCAAGCT
CTGATAGAGTTGGTCAAGACCAATGCGGAGCATATACGCCCGGAGCCGCGGCGATCCTGCAAGCTCCGGA
TGCCTCCGCTCGAAGTAGCGCGTCTGCTGCTCCATACAAGCCAACCACGGCCTCCAGAAGAAGATGTTGG
CGACCTCGTATTGGGAATCCCCGAACATCGCCTCGCTCCAGTCAATGACCGCTGTTATGCGGCCATTGTC
CGTCAGGACATTGTTGGAGCCGAAATCCGCGTGCACGAGGTGCCGGACTTCGGGGCAGTCCTCGGCCCAA
AGCATCAGCTCATCGAGAGCCTGCGCGACGGACGCACTGACGGTGTCGTCCATCACAGTTTGCCAGTGAT
ACACATGGGGATCAGCAATCGCGCATATGAAATCACGCCATGTAGTGTATTGACCGATTCCTTGCGGTCC
GAATGGGCCGAACCCGCTCGTCTGGCTAAGATCGGCCGCAGCGATCGCATCCATGGCCTCCGCGACCGGC
TGCAGAACAGCGGGCAGTTCGGTTTCAGGCAGGTCTTGCAACGTGACACCCTGTGCACGGCGGGAGATGC
AATAGGTCAGGCTCTCGCTGAATTCCCCAATGTCAAGCACTTCCGGAATCGGGAGCGCGGCCGATGCAAA
GTGCCGATAAACATAACGATCTTTGTAGAAACCATCGGCGCAGCTATTTACCCGCAGGACATATCCACGC
CCTCCTACATCGAAGCTGAAAGCACGAGATTCTTCGCCCTCCGAGAGCTGCATCAGGTCGGAGACGCTGT
CGAACTTTTCGATCAGAAACTTCTCGACAGACGTCGCGGTGAGTTCAGGCTTTTTACCCATGGTTGTTTA
TGTTCGGATGTGATGTGAGAACTGTATCCTAGCAAGATTTTAAAAGGAAGTATATGAAAGAAGAACCTCA
GTGGCAAATCCTAACCTTTTATATTTCTCTACAGGGGCGCGGCGTGGGGACAATTCAACGCGTCTGTGAG
GGGAGCGTTTCCCTGCTCGCAGGTCTGCAGCGAGGAGCCGTAATTTTTGCTTCGCGCCGTGCGGCCATCA
AAATGTATGGATGCAAATGATTATACATGGGGATGTATGGGCTAAATGTACGGGCGACAGTCACATCATG
CCCCTGAGCTGCGCACGTCAAGACTGTCAAGGAGGGTATTCTGGGCCTCCATGTCGCTGGCCGGGTGACC
CGGCGGGGACGAGGCAAGCTAAACAGATCTCGCCATAAAAGACAGAATAAGTCATCAGCGGTTGTTTCAT
TTCCTATATTTTTTTTTTATTTTTTTATTTTTTAATAAGGGAAAATTTAACGTCTAAGGATACAGAAGAT
TGTTAGCACATTAAAGTAATAAAGGCTTAAGTAGTAAGTGCCTTAGCATGTTATTGTATTTCAAAGGACA
TAATCTAAAATAATAACAATATCATTTCTCACAAGTTATTCAATTTTCTTTTTTTTTTCTAATAATATCA
AGAATGTATTATTTGTTTGACATAAGTCAACTAATTTATTTAATATGCTGGATTAATCTTGCAGACATGT
AAATTAACAAGTTTTAGTCAAATAACGTTGAAGTTTCAATGAACTCAAATAATTTCTCTTTTTTTTTATA
TAACCATATATGTCTAATCTGATTTATATTTTCCGCAGGATCAACTGAAGTTATGACATTTGGATTGGAT
CACTTATAACCTTGGTCGCCAAATAATACAAAAATCAGCGTTATAAAACAAAGAAGGTTTTTGTTAAGAA
ATTAATCCTCTTTCTTGATAAGAAAGTTGAACCGAAATTGCAGATACTGATATATGAAAATAATACCCAC
AATTTTGGGAATAGCGCAAGCCTCAATTTAAACAATAGGTGAGGACACATGATAATGACCTCAATGATTG
TTAGAAGAAAAGAGCCTCATTACAAAATCGAAAAATGAATGGTTGGGTACAAGTTTCCAAAACATGGTAA
AGTGGACTTTGCGTATGAGACGTAAATAGAAAAAAACACTTGTTATATGTTTTCTAGAATTATTGTTGTC
TCTTTATGGTTGGATGATGCAAAATAGTAATTTCGGTTAGTTGCTGTAAAACACCACGAGACAAATAGAT
ATGGATATTTATTAAATCAGGAAAAACGTAACTCTCGGCTACTGGATGGTTCAGTCACCCAACGATTACT
GGGGAGAGAAAACAGGGCAAAAGCAAAGCTTAAAGGAATCCGATTGTCATTCGGCAATGTGCAGCGAAAC
TAAAAACCGGATAATGGACCTGTTAATCGAAACATTGAAGATAAAGGAAGAGGAATCCTGGCATATCATC
AATTGAATAAGTTGAATTAATTATTTCAATCTCATTCTCACTTTCTGACTTATAGTCGCTTTGTTAAATC
ATGTCTTTAATTAATATGGACTACAAGGACGACGATGACAAGGATTACAAAGATGACGACGATAAGGACT
ATAAGGACGATGATGATAAATAGGGCGCGCCACTTCTAAATAAGCGAATTTCTTATGATTTATGATTTTT
ATTATTAAATAAGTTATAAAAAAAATAAGTGTATACAAATTTTAAAGTGACTCTTAGGTTTTAAAACGAA
AATTCTTATTCTTGAGTAACTCTTTCCTGTAGGTCAGGTTGCTTTCTCAGGTATAGTATGAGGTCGCTCT
TATTGACCACACCTCTACCGGCAGATCCGCTAGGGATAACAGGGTAATATAGATCCGTCGACCTGCAGCG
TACGAAGCTTCAGCTGGCGGCCGCGT
Features (pLannotate 1.2.2; 13 found; start..end, strand, type, name):
      1..19      -  promoter       SP6 promoter: promoter for bacteriophage SP6 RNA polymerase
     82..133     -  misc_feature   bom (fragment): basis of mobility region from pBR322
    235..270     -  CDS            rop (fragment): Rop protein, which maintains plasmids at low copy number; rop
    365..469     +  promoter       AmpR promoter: bla
    470..1330    +  CDS            AmpR: β-lactamase; bla; confers resistance to ampicillin, carbenicillin, and related antibiotics
   1501..2089    +  rep_origin     ori: high-copy-number ColE1/pMB1/pBR322/pUC origin of replication
   2272..2325    +  CDS            lacI (fragment): lac repressor; lacI; The lac repressor binds to the lac operator to inhibit transcription in E. coli. This inhibition can be relieved by adding lactose or isopropyl-β-D-thiogalactopyranoside (IPTG).
   2347..2365    +  promoter       T7 promoter: promoter for bacteriophage T7 RNA polymerase
   2470..4045    -  gene           hphMX6: yeast selectable marker conferring hygromycin resistance
   4090..5251    +  promoter       nmt1 promoter: wild-type nmt1 promoter from Schizosaccharomyces pombe, conferring strong thiamine-repressible expression
   5272..5292    +  CDS            FLAG (fragment): FLAG® epitope tag, followed by an enterokinase cleavage site
   5293..5336    +  CDS            3xFLAG (fragment): three tandem FLAG® epitope tags
   5364..5551    +  terminator     ADH1 terminator: S. cerevisiae ADH1; transcription terminator for the S. cerevisiae alcohol dehydrogenase 1 (ADH1) gene
