[The description below was written by a language model from this plasmid's Addgene catalogue record and pLannotate feature annotations shown in this document.]
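Description:
pFA6a-hphMX6-P41nmt1-3FLAG is a member of the pFA6a family of module plasmids, described in its publication as part of a vector system for genomic FLAG epitope tagging in the fission yeast Schizosaccharomyces pombe. It is catalogued as a yeast expression vector, but the feature table shows no yeast replication origin. This fits its use as a source of a cassette destined for chromosomal integration rather than as an episome. In E. coli it is maintained through a high-copy ColE1/pUC-type origin and selected with ampicillin via the bla gene. SP6 and T7 phage promoters flank the cassette region, and short bom, rop and lacI fragments are backbone remnants.

The plasmid was derived from pFA6a-kanMX6-P41nmt1-3FLAG by replacing the kanMX6 marker with hphMX6 between BglII and PmeI sites. hphMX6 carries the E. coli hygromycin phosphotransferase gene in an MX-type yeast expression cassette and confers hygromycin resistance on yeast transformants. It lies in the opposite orientation to the adjacent nmt1 promoter, which is thiamine-repressible. The automated annotation labels this promoter as wild-type nmt1, whereas the construct name indicates the P41 variant, generally known as an attenuated, medium-strength version. Downstream of the promoter are FLAG-coding sequences, annotated as fragments but corresponding to the 3xFLAG tag in the name, followed by the S. cerevisiae ADH1 terminator.

This marker–promoter–tag arrangement is typical of modules that are integrated just upstream of a target open reading frame. Integration there places the gene under regulatable nmt1 control and fuses an N-terminal 3xFLAG epitope for detection or purification. The hygromycin marker also allows the module to be combined with kanMX-marked alleles in the same strain.
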