Addgene plasmid #19349: pFA6a-hphMX6-P41nmt1-3FLAG
Depositing lab: Eishi Noguchi. Depositing organization: Drexel University. Publication: A vector system for genomic FLAG epitope-tagging in Schizosaccharomyces pombe. Noguchi C, Garabedian MV, Malik M, Noguchi E. Biotechnol J. 2008 Oct;3(9-10):1280-5. doi: 10.1002/biot.200800140. PubMed 18729046.
Backbone
  Vector backbone: pFA6a-kanMX6-P41nmt1-3FLAG
  Backbone size w/o insert (bp): 4000
  Vector type: Yeast Expression
  Selectable markers: Hygromycin
Growth in bacteria
  Bacterial resistance: Ampicillin, 100 μg/mL
  Growth temperature: 37°C
  Growth strain: DH5alpha
  Copy number: Unknown
Gene/Insert
  Gene/Insert name: hphMX6
  Species: E. coli
  Insert size (bp): 1700
  Cloning method: Restriction Enzyme; 5′ cloning site BglII (unknown if destroyed); 3′ cloning site PmeI (unknown if destroyed)
  Sequencing primers: 5′ n/a
Terms and licenses: Academic/Nonprofit Terms; Industry Terms: Not Available to Industry
How to cite: pFA6a-hphMX6-P41nmt1-3FLAG was a gift from Eishi Noguchi (Addgene plasmid # 19349 ; http://n2t.net/addgene:19349 ; RRID:Addgene_19349)
