>Addgene plasmid #19349 | pFA6a-hphMX6-P41nmt1-3FLAG | addgene partial sequence | sequence record 25110 | T7 5'-TAATACGACTCACTATAGGG-3'
GAACGGGCGCATGGCNCTAGNNGGATCTGATATCATCGATGAATTCGAGCTCGTTTAAACTGGATGGCGG
CGTTAGTATCGAATCGACAGCAGTATAGCGACCAGCATTCACATACGATTGACGCATGATATTACTTTCT
GCGCACTTAACTTCGCATCTGGGCAGATGATGTCGAGGCGAAAAAAAATATAAATCACGCTAACATTTGA
TTAAAATAGAACAACTACAATATAAAAAAACTATACAAATGACAAGTTCTTGAAAACAAGAATCTTTTTA
TTGTCAGTACTGATTATTCCTTTGCCCTCGGACGAGTGCTGGGGCGTCGGTTTCCACTATCGGCGAGTAC
TTCTACACAGCCATCGGTCCAGACGGCCGCGCTTCTGCGGGCGATTTGTGTACGCCCGACAGTCCCGGCT
CCGGATCGGACGATTGCGTCGCATCGACCCTGCGCCCAAGCTGCATCATCGAAATTGCCGTCAACCAAGC
TCTGATAGAGTTGGTCAAGACCAATGCGGAGCATATACGCCCGGAGCCGCGGCGATCCTGCAAGCTCCGG
ATGCCTCCGCTCGAAGTAGCGCGTCTGCTGCTCCATACAAGCCAACCACGGCCTCCAGAAGAAGATGTTG
GCGACCTCGTATTGGGAATCCCCGAACATCGCCTCGCTCCAGTCAATGACCGCTGTTATGCGGCCATTGT
CCGTCAGGACATTGTTGGAGCCGAAATCCGGGTGCAANNGGTGCCCGATNTNGGGGCAGTCCTCGGCCCA
AGCATCAGCTCATCGAGAGCCTGCGCGACGAAGCACCGACGG
